Addgene plasmid #84638: pcDNA3-AMPKsub-YPet-Kras
Purpose: Encodes C-terminal (substrate) fragment of bimolecular AMPK/BRSK activity reporter (bimABKAR); plasma membrane targeted; use in conjunction with pcDNA3-Cerulean-FHA1-NES
Depositing lab: Jin Zhang. Depositing organization: University of California, San Diego (UCSD). Publication: Visualization of Compartmentalized Kinase Activity Dynamics Using Adaptable BimKARs. Depry C, Mehta S, Li R, Zhang J. Chem Biol. 2015 Nov 19;22(11):1470-9. doi: 10.1016/j.chembiol.2015.10.004. Epub 2015 Nov 5. PubMed 26548610.
Backbone
  Vector backbone: pcDNA3
  Backbone manufacturer: Invitrogen
  Backbone size w/o insert (bp): 5500
  Total vector size (bp): 6291
  Vector type: Mammalian Expression
  Selectable markers: Neomycin (select with G418)
Growth in bacteria
  Bacterial resistance: Ampicillin, 100 μg/mL
  Growth temperature: 37°C
  Growth strain: DH5alpha
  Copy number: High Copy
Gene/Insert
  Gene/Insert name: AMPKsub-YPet-Kras (alt name: bimABKAR-Kras-C)
  Species: Synthetic
  Insert size (bp): 819
  Promoter: CMV
  Tag / fusion protein: YPet (C terminal on insert); C-terminal targeting sequence from Kras; 6xHis (N terminal on backbone); T7 tag (gene 10 leader) (N terminal on backbone); Xpress (TM) tag (N terminal on backbone)
  Cloning method: Restriction Enzyme; 5′ cloning site BamHI (not destroyed); 3′ cloning site EcoRI (not destroyed)
  Sequencing primers: 5′ T7 forward; 3′ BGH reverse
Terms and licenses: Academic/Nonprofit Terms; Industry Terms: Not Available to Industry
How to cite: pcDNA3-AMPKsub-YPet-Kras was a gift from Jin Zhang (Addgene plasmid # 84638 ; http://n2t.net/addgene:84638 ; RRID:Addgene_84638)
