[The description below was written by a language model from this plasmid's Addgene catalogue record and pLannotate feature annotations shown in this document.]
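Description:
pcDNA3-AMPKsub-YPet-Kras is a mammalian expression plasmid of about 6.3 kb built on the pcDNA3 backbone. It encodes the C-terminal, substrate-bearing half of a bimolecular AMPK/BRSK kinase activity reporter (bimABKAR). In E. coli it replicates from a high-copy ColE1/pUC-type origin and is selected through the β-lactamase (AmpR) gene. An f1 origin is also present. For stable selection in mammalian cells, an SV40 early promoter drives a neomycin phosphotransferase gene followed by an SV40 polyadenylation signal, giving G418 resistance.

The synthetic insert of roughly 0.8 kb sits between retained BamHI and EcoRI sites, downstream of the CMV enhancer/promoter and upstream of the bGH polyadenylation signal. T7 and SP6 phage promoters flank the cassette. The reading frame begins with backbone-derived 6xHis, T7 gene 10 leader and Xpress epitope tags. These are followed by a short AMPK substrate segment that the automated annotation does not label, then the yellow fluorescent protein YPet, and finally the C-terminal targeting sequence from Kras, which anchors the fusion at the plasma membrane. A few small annotated fragments, such as the capTEV and HIV-1 LTR hits, are probably partial matches to the His tag and to promoter-adjacent backbone sequence, not functional elements.

The construct is meant to be co-expressed with its partner plasmid, pcDNA3-Cerulean-FHA1-NES. In bimolecular kinase reporters of this kind, phosphorylation of the substrate would be expected to recruit the phosphopeptide-binding FHA1 domain. That would bring Cerulean and YPet close enough for FRET and report AMPK/BRSK activity specifically at the plasma membrane of living cells.
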