Features (pLannotate 1.2.2; 24 found; start..end, strand, type, name):
      1..21      +  CDS            capTEV™ (fragment): composite tag for in vivo biotinylation, TEV protease cleavage, and 6xHis tagging
     22..54      +  CDS            T7 tag (gene 10 leader): leader peptide from bacteriophage T7 gene 10 promotes efficient translation in E. coli
     58..81      +  CDS            Xpress™ tag: Xpress™ epitope tag, including an enterokinase recognition and cleavage site
    142..858     +  CDS            YPet: YPet is a basic (constitutively fluorescent) yellow fluorescent protein published in 2005, derived from Aequorea victoria. It has moderate acid sensitivity.
    922..940     -  promoter       SP6 promoter: promoter for bacteriophage SP6 RNA polymerase
    966..1190    +  polyA_signal   bGH poly(A) signal: bovine growth hormone polyadenylation signal
   1194..1215    +  promoter       SV40 promoter (fragment): SV40 enhancer and early promoter
   1236..1664    +  rep_origin     f1 ori (sequence partly withheld): f1 bacteriophage origin of replication; arrow indicates direction of (+) strand synthesis
   1678..2007    +  promoter       SV40 promoter: SV40 enhancer and early promoter
   2074..2865    +  CDS            neo: KKA2_KLEPN - Also known as kan, nptII. Experimental evidence at protein level: Swiss-Prot protein existence level 1. Resistance to kanamycin, neomycin, paromomycin, ribostamycin, butirosin and gentamicin B. From Klebsiella pneumoniae.
   2889..3047    +  CDS            ble (fragment): BLE_KLEPN - Experimental evidence at protein level: Swiss-Prot protein existence level 1. Binding protein with a strong affinity to the bleomycin family of antibiotics. Binds to CL990; an antimitotic-antibiotic compound. From Klebsiella pneumoniae.
   3042..3163    +  polyA_signal   SV40 poly(A) signal: SV40 polyadenylation signal
   3236..3252    -  protein_bind   lac operator: The lac repressor binds to the lac operator to inhibit transcription in E. coli. This inhibition can be relieved by adding lactose or isopropyl-β-D-thiogalactopyranoside (IPTG). lac repressor encoded by lacI
   3260..3290    -  promoter       lac promoter: promoter for the E. coli lac operon
   3305..3326    -  protein_bind   CAP binding site: CAP binding activates transcription in the presence of cAMP. E. coli catabolite activator protein
   3339..3431    -  CDS            lacI (fragment): lac repressor; lacI; The lac repressor binds to the lac operator to inhibit transcription in E. coli. This inhibition can be relieved by adding lactose or isopropyl-β-D-thiogalactopyranoside (IPTG).
   3614..4202    -  rep_origin     ori: high-copy-number ColE1/pMB1/pBR322/pUC origin of replication
   4373..5233    -  CDS            AmpR: β-lactamase; bla; confers resistance to ampicillin, carbenicillin, and related antibiotics
   5234..5338    -  promoter       AmpR promoter: bla
   5397..5449    -  misc_feature   bom (fragment): basis of mobility region from pBR322
   5604..5983    +  enhancer       CMV enhancer: human cytomegalovirus immediate early enhancer
   5984..6187    +  promoter       CMV promoter: human cytomegalovirus (CMV) immediate early promoter
   6183..6216    +  LTR            5' LTR (truncated) (fragment): truncated 5' long terminal repeat (LTR) from HIV-1
   6232..6250    +  promoter       T7 promoter: promoter for bacteriophage T7 RNA polymerase
>Addgene plasmid #84638 | pcDNA3-AMPKsub-YPet-Kras | addgene full sequence | sequence record 176882 | Addgene NGS Result
CATCATCATCATCATCATGGTATGGCTAGCATGACTGGTGGACAGCAAATGGGTCGGGATCTGTACGACG
ATGACGATAAGGATCCCATGAGGAGAGTGGCTACCCTGGTGGATCTGGGCGGCACCGGCGGCAGCGAGCT
CATGGTGAGCAAAGGCGAAGAGCTGTTCACCGGCGTGGTGCCCATCCTGGTGGAGCTGGACGGCGACGTG
AACGGCCACAAGTTCAGCGTGAGCGGCGAGGGCGAGGGCGACGCCACCTACGGCAAGCTGACCCTGAAGC
TGCTGTGCACCACCGGCAAGCTGCCCGTGCCCTGGCCCACCCTGGTGACCACCCTGGGCTACGGCGTGCA
GTGCTTCGCCCGGTACCCCGACCACATGAAGCAGCACGACTTCTTCAAGAGCGCCATGCCCGAGGGCTAC
GTGCAGGAGCGGACCATCTTCTTCAAGGACGACGGCAACTACAAGACCCGGGCCGAGGTGAAGTTCGAGG
GCGACACCCTGGTGAACCGGATCGAGCTGAAGGGCATCGACTTCAAGGAGGACAGCAACATCCTGGGCCA
CAAGCTGGAGTACAACTACAACAGCCACAACGTGTACATCACCGCCGACAAGCAGAAGAACGGCATCAAG
GCCAACTTCAAGATCCGGCACAACATCGAGGACGGCGGCGTGCAGCTGGCCGACCACTACCAGCAGAACA
CCCCCATCGGCGACGGCCCCGTGCTGCTGCCCGATAACCACTACCTGAGCTACCAGAGCGCCCTGTTCAA
GGACCCCAACGAGAAGCGGGACCACATGGTGCTGCTGGAGTTCCTGACCGCCGCCGGCATCACCGAGGGT
ATGAATGAATTGTACAAAGAATTCAAGAAGAAGAAGAAGAGCAAGACCAAGTGCGTGATCATGTAATCTA
GAGGGCCCTATTCTATAGTGTCACCTAAATGCTAGAGCTCGCTGATCAGCCTCGACTGTGCCTTCTAGTT
GCCAGCCATCTGTTGTTTGCCCCTCCCCCGTGCCTTCCTTGACCCTGGAAGGTGCCACTCCCACTGTCCT
TTCCTAATAAAATGAGGAAATTGCATCGCATTGTCTGAGTAGGTGTCATTCTATTCTGGGGGGTGGGGTG
GGGCAGGACAGCAAGGGGGAGGATTGGGAAGACAATAGCAGGCATGCTGGGGATGCGGTGGGCTCTATGG
CTTCTGAGGCGGAAAGAACCAGCTGGGGCTCTAGGGGGTATCCCC
[124 nt withheld, positions 1236-1359]
C
[91 nt withheld, positions 1361-1451]
A
[49 nt withheld, positions 1453-1501]
CCTTTGACGTTGGAGTCCACGTTCTTT
[37 nt withheld, positions 1529-1565]
ACCCTATCTCGGTCTATTCTTTTGATTTATAAGGGATTTTGCCGATTTCGGCCTATTGGTTAAAAAATGA
GCTGATTTAACAAAAATTTAACGCGAATTAATTCTGTGGAATGTGTGTCAGTTAGGGTGTGGAAAGTCCC
CAGGCTCCCCAGCAGGCAGAAGTATGCAAAGCATGCATCTCAATTAGTCAGCAACCAGGTGTGGAAAGTC
CCCAGGCTCCCCAGCAGGCAGAAGTATGCAAAGCATGCATCTCAATTAGTCAGCAACCATAGTCCCGCCC
CTAACTCCGCCCATCCCGCCCCTAACTCCGCCCAGTTCCGCCCATTCTCCGCCCCATGGCTGACTAATTT
TTTTTATTTATGCAGAGGCCGAGGCCGCCTCTGCCTCTGAGCTATTCCAGAAGTAGTGAGGAGGCTTTTT
TGGAGGCCTAGGCTTTTGCAAAAAGCTCCCGGGAGCTTGTATATCCATTTTCGGATCTGATCAAGAGACA
GGATGAGGATCGTTTCGCATGATTGAACAAGATGGATTGCACGCAGGTTCTCCGGCCGCTTGGGTGGAGA
GGCTATTCGGCTATGACTGGGCACAACAGACAATCGGCTGCTCTGATGCCGCCGTGTTCCGGCTGTCAGC
GCAGGGGCGCCCGGTTCTTTTTGTCAAGACCGACCTGTCCGGTGCCCTGAATGAACTGCAGGACGAGGCA
GCGCGGCTATCGTGGCTGGCCACGACGGGCGTTCCTTGCGCAGCTGTGCTCGACGTTGTCACTGAAGCGG
GAAGGGACTGGCTGCTATTGGGCGAAGTGCCGGGGCAGGATCTCCTGTCATCTCACCTTGCTCCTGCCGA
GAAAGTATCCATCATGGCTGATGCAATGCGGCGGCTGCATACGCTTGATCCGGCTACCTGCCCATTCGAC
CACCAAGCGAAACATCGCATCGAGCGAGCACGTACTCGGATGGAAGCCGGTCTTGTCGATCAGGATGATC
TGGACGAAGAGCATCAGGGGCTCGCGCCAGCCGAACTGTTCGCCAGGCTCAAGGCGCGCATGCCCGACGG
CGAGGATCTCGTCGTGACCCATGGCGATGCCTGCTTGCCGAATATCATGGTGGAAAATGGCCGCTTTTCT
GGATTCATCGACTGTGGCCGGCTGGGTGTGGCGGACCGCTATCAGGACATAGCGTTGGCTACCCGTGATA
TTGCTGAAGAGCTTGGCGGCGAATGGGCTGACCGCTTCCTCGTGCTTTACGGTATCGCCGCTCCCGATTC
GCAGCGCATCGCCTTCTATCGCCTTCTTGACGAGTTCTTCTGAGCGGGACTCTGGGGTTCGAAATGACCG
ACCAAGCGACGCCCAACCTGCCATCACGAGATTTCGATTCCACCGCCGCCTTCTATGAAAGGTTGGGCTT
CGGAATCGTTTTCCGGGACGCCGGCTGGATGATCCTCCAGCGCGGGGATCTCATGCTGGAGTTCTTCGCC
CACCCCAACTTGTTTATTGCAGCTTATAATGGTTACAAATAAAGCAATAGCATCACAAATTTCACAAATA
AAGCATTTTTTTCACTGCATTCTAGTTGTGGTTTGTCCAAACTCATCAATGTATCTTATCATGTCTGTAT
ACCGTCGACCTCTAGCTAGAGCTTGGCGTAATCATGGTCATAGCTGTTTCCTGTGTGAAATTGTTATCCG
CTCACAATTCCACACAACATACGAGCCGGAAGCATAAAGTGTAAAGCCTGGGGTGCCTAATGAGTGAGCT
AACTCACATTAATTGCGTTGCGCTCACTGCCCGCTTTCCAGTCGGGAAACCTGTCGTGCCAGCTGCATTA
ATGAATCGGCCAACGCGCGGGGAGAGGCGGTTTGCGTATTGGGCGCTCTTCCGCTTCCTCGCTCACTGAC
TCGCTGCGCTCGGTCGTTCGGCTGCGGCGAGCGGTATCAGCTCACTCAAAGGCGGTAATACGGTTATCCA
CAGAATCAGGGGATAACGCAGGAAAGAACATGTGAGCAAAAGGCCAGCAAAAGGCCAGGAACCGTAAAAA
GGCCGCGTTGCTGGCGTTTTTCCATAGGCTCCGCCCCCCTGACGAGCATCACAAAAATCGACGCTCAAGT
CAGAGGTGGCGAAACCCGACAGGACTATAAAGATACCAGGCGTTTCCCCCTGGAAGCTCCCTCGTGCGCT
CTCCTGTTCCGACCCTGCCGCTTACCGGATACCTGTCCGCCTTTCTCCCTTCGGGAAGCGTGGCGCTTTC
TCATAGCTCACGCTGTAGGTATCTCAGTTCGGTGTAGGTCGTTCGCTCCAAGCTGGGCTGTGTGCACGAA
CCCCCCGTTCAGCCCGACCGCTGCGCCTTATCCGGTAACTATCGTCTTGAGTCCAACCCGGTAAGACACG
ACTTATCGCCACTGGCAGCAGCCACTGGTAACAGGATTAGCAGAGCGAGGTATGTAGGCGGTGCTACAGA
GTTCTTGAAGTGGTGGCCTAACTACGGCTACACTAGAAGAACAGTATTTGGTATCTGCGCTCTGCTGAAG
CCAGTTACCTTCGGAAAAAGAGTTGGTAGCTCTTGATCCGGCAAACAAACCACCGCTGGTAGCGGTGGTT
TTTTTGTTTGCAAGCAGCAGATTACGCGCAGAAAAAAAGGATCTCAAGAAGATCCTTTGATCTTTTCTAC
GGGGTCTGACGCTCAGTGGAACGAAAACTCACGTTAAGGGATTTTGGTCATGAGATTATCAAAAAGGATC
TTCACCTAGATCCTTTTAAATTAAAAATGAAGTTTTAAATCAATCTAAAGTATATATGAGTAAACTTGGT
CTGACAGTTACCAATGCTTAATCAGTGAGGCACCTATCTCAGCGATCTGTCTATTTCGTTCATCCATAGT
TGCCTGACTCCCCGTCGTGTAGATAACTACGATACGGGAGGGCTTACCATCTGGCCCCAGTGCTGCAATG
ATACCGCGAGACCCACGCTCACCGGCTCCAGATTTATCAGCAATAAACCAGCCAGCCGGAAGGGCCGAGC
GCAGAAGTGGTCCTGCAACTTTATCCGCCTCCATCCAGTCTATTAATTGTTGCCGGGAAGCTAGAGTAAG
TAGTTCGCCAGTTAATAGTTTGCGCAACGTTGTTGCCATTGCTACAGGCATCGTGGTGTCACGCTCGTCG
TTTGGTATGGCTTCATTCAGCTCCGGTTCCCAACGATCAAGGCGAGTTACATGATCCCCCATGTTGTGCA
AAAAAGCGGTTAGCTCCTTCGGTCCTCCGATCGTTGTCAGAAGTAAGTTGGCCGCAGTGTTATCACTCAT
GGTTATGGCAGCACTGCATAATTCTCTTACTGTCATGCCATCCGTAAGATGCTTTTCTGTGACTGGTGAG
TACTCAACCAAGTCATTCTGAGAATAGTGTATGCGGCGACCGAGTTGCTCTTGCCCGGCGTCAATACGGG
ATAATACCGCGCCACATAGCAGAACTTTAAAAGTGCTCATCATTGGAAAACGTTCTTCGGGGCGAAAACT
CTCAAGGATCTTACCGCTGTTGAGATCCAGTTCGATGTAACCCACTCGTGCACCCAACTGATCTTCAGCA
TCTTTTACTTTCACCAGCGTTTCTGGGTGAGCAAAAACAGGAAGGCAAAATGCCGCAAAAAAGGGAATAA
GGGCGACACGGAAATGTTGAATACTCATACTCTTCCTTTTTCAATATTATTGAAGCATTTATCAGGGTTA
TTGTCTCATGAGCGGATACATATTTGAATGTATTTAGAAAAATAAACAAATAGGGGTTCCGCGCACATTT
CCCCGAAAAGTGCCACCTGACGTCGACGGATCGGGAGATCTCCCGATCCCCTATGGTGCACTCTCAGTAC
AATCTGCTCTGATGCCGCATAGTTAAGCCAGTATCTGCTCCCTGCTTGTGTGTTGGAGGTCGCTGAGTAG
TGCGCGAGCAAAATTTAAGCTACAACAAGGCAAGGCTTGACCGACAATTGCATGAAGAATCTGCTTAGGG
TTAGGCGTTTTGCGCTGCTTCGCGATGTACGGGCCAGATATACGCGTTGACATTGATTATTGACTAGTTA
TTAATAGTAATCAATTACGGGGTCATTAGTTCATAGCCCATATATGGAGTTCCGCGTTACATAACTTACG
GTAAATGGCCCGCCTGGCTGACCGCCCAACGACCCCCGCCCATTGACGTCAATAATGACGTATGTTCCCA
TAGTAACGCCAATAGGGACTTTCCATTGACGTCAATGGGTGGAGTATTTACGGTAAACTGCCCACTTGGC
AGTACATCAAGTGTATCATATGCCAAGTACGCCCCCTATTGACGTCAATGACGGTAAATGGCCCGCCTGG
CATTATGCCCAGTACATGACCTTATGGGACTTTCCTACTTGGCAGTACATCTACGTATTAGTCATCGCTA
TTACCATGGTGATGCGGTTTTGGCAGTACATCAATGGGCGTGGATAGCGGTTTGACTCACGGGGATTTCC
AAGTCTCCACCCCATTGACGTCAATGGGAGTTTGTTTTGGCACCAAAATCAACGGGACTTTCCAAAATGT
CGTAACAACTCCGCCCCATTGACGCAAATGGGCGGTAGGCGTGTACGGTGGGAGGTCTATATAAGCAGAG
CTCTCTGGCTAACTAGAGAACCCACTGCTTACTGGCTTATCGAAATTAATACGACTCACTATAGGGAGAC
CCAAGCTTGCGGCCGCCACCATGGTGCGGGGTTCT
